Addgene plasmid #41027: pDM291-tetR-tup11Δ70
Depositing lab: Michael Nick Boddy. Depositing organization: Scripps California (The Scripps Research Institute). Publication: A new versatile system for rapid control of gene expression in the fission yeast Schizosaccharomyces pombe. Zilio N, Wehrkamp-Richter S, Boddy MN. Yeast. 2012 Aug 29. doi: 10.1002/yea.2920. PubMed 22968950.
Backbone
  Vector backbone: pDM291
  Vector type: Yeast Expression
  Selectable markers: ura4
Growth in bacteria
  Bacterial resistance: Ampicillin, 100 μg/mL
  Growth temperature: 37°C
  Growth strain: DH5alpha
  Copy number: Unknown
Gene/Insert
  Gene/Insert name: tetR-tup11Δ70
  Mutation: tup11 starts at aa70
Terms and licenses: Academic/Nonprofit Terms; Industry Terms: Not Available to Industry
How to cite: pDM291-tetR-tup11Δ70 was a gift from Michael Nick Boddy (Addgene plasmid # 41027 ; http://n2t.net/addgene:41027 ; RRID:Addgene_41027)
