[The description below was written by a language model from this plasmid's Addgene catalogue record and pLannotate feature annotations shown in this document.]
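Description:
pDM291-tetR-tup11Δ70 is a fission yeast (Schizosaccharomyces pombe) expression plasmid of about 10.8 kb built on the pDM291 backbone. It is propagated in E. coli through a high-copy ColE1/pUC-type origin and an ampicillin resistance gene (AmpR with its own promoter), and it is selected in yeast through the S. pombe ura4 marker, which complements uracil auxotrophy. In the annotated sequence, ura4 lies between two directly repeated copies of the Salmonella hisG gene. This arrangement is classically used to let the marker be lost by recombination between the repeats, with counter-selection against ura4, so the marker can be recycled. No yeast replication origin is annotated. An S. pombe genomic segment containing tam14 is present, which may point to an integrative design, but the record does not state the mode of maintenance or any integration site.

The payload is a chimeric repressor. The E. coli tetracycline repressor TetR is followed in the same orientation by a short segment annotated as a λ repressor fragment, possibly a linker, and then by the S. pombe transcriptional co-repressor Tup11, truncated so that it begins at amino acid 70. This cassette sits downstream of the CMV enhancer/promoter and ends at the S. cerevisiae ADH1 terminator. TetR binds tet operator sequences and releases them when bound by tetracycline. Fusing it to a Tup11 repression domain should therefore silence operator-bearing promoters until a tetracycline-class drug is added. This fits the associated publication, which describes a system for rapid control of gene expression in fission yeast. Small fragments of TcR, lacZα, lacI, rop and bom, along with the T7 and SP6 promoters, appear to be cloning-vector remnants.
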