Features (pLannotate 1.2.2; 21 found; start..end, strand, type, name):
    148..1044    -  CDS            hisG: HIS1_SALTY - Experimental evidence at protein level: Swiss-Prot protein existence level 1. Catalyzes the condensation of ATP and 5-phosphoribose 1- diphosphate to form N'-(5'-phosphoribosyl)-ATP (PR-ATP). Has a crucial role in the pathway because the rate of histidine biosynthesis seems to be controlled primarily by regulation of HisG enzymatic activity (By similarity). From Salmonella typhimurium (strain LT2 / SGSC1412 / ATCC 700720).
   1155..1306    -  CDS            TcR (fragment): tetracycline efflux protein; tet; confers resistance to tetracycline
   1742..2536    -  CDS            S. pombe ura4: orotidine 5'-phosphate decarboxylase, required for uracil biosynthesis; Schizosaccharomyces pombe ura4
   3064..3088    -  promoter       tet promoter (fragment): E. coli promoter for tetracycline efflux protein gene
   3249..4145    -  CDS            hisG: HIS1_SALTY - Experimental evidence at protein level: Swiss-Prot protein existence level 1. Catalyzes the condensation of ATP and 5-phosphoribose 1- diphosphate to form N'-(5'-phosphoribosyl)-ATP (PR-ATP). Has a crucial role in the pathway because the rate of histidine biosynthesis seems to be controlled primarily by regulation of HisG enzymatic activity (By similarity). From Salmonella typhimurium (strain LT2 / SGSC1412 / ATCC 700720).
   4270..4288    -  promoter       T7 promoter: promoter for bacteriophage T7 RNA polymerase
   4399..4778    +  enhancer       CMV enhancer: human cytomegalovirus immediate early enhancer
   4779..4982    +  promoter       CMV promoter: human cytomegalovirus (CMV) immediate early promoter
   5084..5704    +  CDS            tetR: TETR2_ECOLX - Experimental evidence at protein level: Swiss-Prot protein existence level 1. TetR is the repressor of the tetracycline resistance element; its N-terminal region forms a helix-turn-helix structure and binds DNA. Binding of tetracycline to TetR reduces the repressor affinity for the tetracycline resistance gene (tetA) promoter operator sites. From Escherichia coli.
   5705..5827    +  CDS            λ repressor (fragment): phage λ repressor; cI
   5831..7465    +  CDS            tup11 (fragment): TUP11_SCHPO - Experimental evidence at protein level: Swiss-Prot protein existence level 1. Transcriptional repressor. From Schizosaccharomyces pombe (strain 972 / ATCC 24843) (Fission yeast).
   7483..7640    +  CDS            lacZα (fragment): LacZα fragment of β-galactosidase; lacZ fragment
   7666..7853    +  terminator     ADH1 terminator: S. cerevisiae ADH1; transcription terminator for the S. cerevisiae alcohol dehydrogenase 1 (ADH1) gene
   7910..8179    -  CDS            tam14: TAM14_SCHPO - Experimental evidence at transcript level: Swiss-Prot protein existence level 2. May interact with target proteins during translocation into the lumen of the endoplasmic reticulum. May protect unfolded target proteins against degradation and facilitate correct glycosylation (By similarity). From Schizosaccharomyces pombe (strain 972 / ATCC 24843) (Fission yeast).
   8522..8575    -  CDS            lacI (fragment): lac repressor; lacI; The lac repressor binds to the lac operator to inhibit transcription in E. coli. This inhibition can be relieved by adding lactose or isopropyl-β-D-thiogalactopyranoside (IPTG).
   8758..9346    -  rep_origin     ori: high-copy-number ColE1/pMB1/pBR322/pUC origin of replication
   9517..10377   -  CDS            AmpR: β-lactamase; bla; confers resistance to ampicillin, carbenicillin, and related antibiotics
  10378..10482   -  promoter       AmpR promoter: bla
  10577..10612   +  CDS            rop (fragment): Rop protein, which maintains plasmids at low copy number; rop
  10714..10765   +  misc_feature   bom (fragment): basis of mobility region from pBR322
  10828..2       +  promoter       SP6 promoter (across the origin): promoter for bacteriophage SP6 RNA polymerase
>Addgene plasmid #41027 | pDM291-tetR-tup11Δ70 | depositor full sequence | sequence record 54334 | pDM291-tetR-tup11Δ70 sequence 10844 bps
GAACGATCCGCTGTTCCAGTCAATCAGGGTATTGAAGCTCATGGTCTTTACTCCATCACAGGGTTCCGCC
TTATCCGGCCTACAGAACCCAAAATATCAACGCATTACGTAGGCCTGATAAGCGCAGCGCCATCAGGCGT
CAGATCACTCCATCATCTTCTCGATCGGCAGTACCAGAATCGAGCTGGCGCCAAGCGCTTTCAGTTTCTC
CATGGTTTCCCAGAACAACGTTTCGCTGCTGACCATGTGCATCGCCACGCGCTGTTGCTCGCCTGCCAGC
GGCAGAATTGTCGGCCTTTCGGCGCCTGGCAGCAGGGCGATAACCTCTTCCAGGCGTTCACTTGGCGCGT
GCATCATGATGTATTTCGATTCGCGCGCCTGAATCACGCCCTGAATACGGGTCAGCAATTTATCGATCAG
CTCTTGCTTGCTCTGTGCCATCTCACCGTCGCGCTGAATCAGACAGGCTTTAGAGCGGTAGATAACTTCG
ACTTCACGCAGGCCGTTAGCTTCAAGCGTCGCGCCGGTAGAGACCAAATCGCAGATAGCGTCGGCCAGCC
CCGCGCGCGGCGCGACTTCGACAGAACCATTTAACAGACACGATTTAAAAGAGACGCCTTTCTGGTCGAG
GTAGCGTTTGAGGAGGTGCGGATATGAGGTAGCGATACGTTTACCGTCCAGCGCGGCCGGGCCGTCCCAG
GCTTCGTCAACCGGTGTTGCCAGCGATAAACGGCAGCCGCCGAAGTCAAGACGGCGCAGGGTTAAATAGC
GTGGATCTTCGCCCTGTGCGCGGCGGTTGAGTAGCTCTTCTTCCAGCACGTTTTCGCCGATAATACCGAG
ATCGACCACGCCATCCATTACCAGACCCGGAATGTCATCATCACGCACGCGCAGGATATCAATCGGCATG
TTTTCCGCCATCGCAATCAGGCGCTGAGTGTGTAAATTAATTTTTATGCCGCAGCGGGCCAGCAATTCTC
GTGAATCATCGCTTAAACGGCCTGATTTCTGAATAGCTATGCGTAAGCGGGTGTTGTCTAACATTCTGCG
TTCCTCTTTATCCTGTCTGAACCGGTCTGTATCGCGCGCCAAAAAAAAAGCCCCCGGAAGATGATCTTCC
GGGGGCTTTCTCATGCGTTCATGCACCACTGGAAGATCCACAGGACGGGTGTGGTCGCCATGATCGCGTA
GTCGATAGTGGCTCCAAGTAGCGAAGCGAGCAGGACTGGGCGGCGGCCAAAGCGGTCGGACAGTGCTCCG
AGAACGGGTGCGCATAGAAATTGCATCAACGCATATAGCGCTAGCAAGCTTGTGATATTGACGAAACTTT
TTGACATCTAATTTATTCTGTTCCAACACCAATGTTTATAACCAAGTTTTATCTTGTTTGTCTACATGGT
ATTTTACATTCATCTACATACATCTTTCATTGGCTTTGTACATAGTTATCATTACAAGTCTAAAAAAATT
CACTCTTTTCTTATTCAATGTCAATCCAAGAGAAAAGATTGTGGTAATGTTGTAGGAGCATGTTTAATAA
ATTACTATAGCAAATTACTTTTTATTCCCAAGGTGTTTATCTATAATAGTTAATATTTTAGTCGCTACAT
AAAATTTTACCAAAGAGTACTTGTATACTAATTCTAAATGCCTTCTGACATAAAACGCCTAGGAAAACAA
ACGCAAACAAGGCATCGACTTTTTCAATAACCAACCAAAAAAATTTTACATTAGTCTTTTTTTAATGCTG
AGAAAGTCTTTGCTGATATGCCTTCCAACCAGCTTCTCTATATCTCTTGGCTTCGACAACAGGATTACGA
CCAGCTCCATAGACTCCACGACCAACAATGATGATATCGCTACCGCAGTTTACAATCACTTCTTCAGGAG
TACGATATTGCTGTCCCAGCCCGTCTCCTTTAACATCCAAGCCGATACCAGGGGACATAGTTATGTAGTC
GCTTTGAAGGTTAGGAAATCGACGACCAGCTATAAAGCCAAAGCAAAAATCGGTATGCTTCTCAAACCAT
TCTAAGGTTTTCTCTGTGTAGGAACCAGTAGCCAAAGAGCCTTTGGAAGACATTTCAGCCAAAAGCAAGA
GACCACGTCCCAAAGGTAAACCAACTTCTTTGAGGCCTTGTATAATACCCTCGCCTGGCACTGTATGGCA
ATTTGTGATATGAGCCCAAGAAGCAATTTTGTACACACCAGATGCATATTGTAGCTTGACGGTATTTCCA
ATGTCTGCGAATTTGCGATCCTCAAAGATAAGAAAACGATGCTTTTTACCTAAGGCCACCAGTTTTTCTA
CCATATCCTGGTCGAAATCCTCGACAACGTCAATATGTGTCTTGATAACACAGACATAGGGTCCAATTTT
ATCTACCAATTCTAAGATTTCGGATTTCTTCGTCAAATCGACCGCGACTGACAAGTTGCTTTGCTTTTCT
TCCATCAAAGCCAACAATTCCTTGGCAATGGGATTTTTCATCCCCTCAGCTCTAGCTGAATAGCTTTGAA
ATACTCTAGCATCCATAACTTTGCTTTTAAACCTTTAATTTCGATCCAAGCAAAAAAGAGGTTCTTGGTA
GGACAATACGGTAAGAAAACACGACATGTGCAGAGATGCCGACGAAGCATAGTTAAACTGGGATGGTAAA
ATCAATTAAGAATTTATAAAGACAAAATTGTATAAGTCTCTAAAACATCTTAATTATACCTCACAGAACT
ATCTAAAATATATTCACAAAGTGCAAACATTATCATGAAAAAGAACCATTTTAATTTAAAGCAAGGGCAT
TAAGGCTTATTTACAGAATTTCTTACTTTTGTAAAGATTATAAGGCTGATTATCTTTTTCACCATGCCAA
AAATTACACAAGATAGAATGGATGTTTGAAATTAAACGTGAGTATACAAACAAATACACTAGGTAAATCG
AAACATTTTTTTCTCCATTAAGTAACAAATTCCTATTTAGAGAAAGAATGCTGAGTAGATTAAATAATCT
ATACAAACTTTTTTAACACAAATGCATACATATAGCCAGTGGGATTTGTAGCTAAGCTTATCGATGATAA
GCTGTCAAACATGAGAATTAATTCAGATCCGCTGTTCCAGTCAATCAGGGTATTGAAGCTCATGGTCTTT
ACTCCATCACAGGGTTCCGCCTTATCCGGCCTACAGAACCCAAAATATCAACGCATTACGTAGGCCTGAT
AAGCGCAGCGCCATCAGGCGTCAGATCACTCCATCATCTTCTCGATCGGCAGTACCAGAATCGAGCTGGC
GCCAAGCGCTTTCAGTTTCTCCATGGTTTCCCAGAACAACGTTTCGCTGCTGACCATGTGCATCGCCACG
CGCTGTTGCTCGCCTGCCAGCGGCAGAATTGTCGGCCTTTCGGCGCCTGGCAGCAGGGCGATAACCTCTT
CCAGGCGTTCACTTGGCGCGTGCATCATGATGTATTTCGATTCGCGCGCCTGAATCACGCCCTGAATACG
GGTCAGCAATTTATCGATCAGCTCTTGCTTGCTCTGTGCCATCTCACCGTCGCGCTGAATCAGACAGGCT
TTAGAGCGGTAGATAACTTCGACTTCACGCAGGCCGTTAGCTTCAAGCGTCGCGCCGGTAGAGACCAAAT
CGCAGATAGCGTCGGCCAGCCCCGCGCGCGGCGCGACTTCGACAGAACCATTTAACAGACACGATTTAAA
AGAGACGCCTTTCTGGTCGAGGTAGCGTTTGAGGAGGTGCGGATATGAGGTAGCGATACGTTTACCGTCC
AGCGCGGCCGGGCCGTCCCAGGCTTCGTCAACCGGTGTTGCCAGCGATAAACGGCAGCCGCCGAAGTCAA
GACGGCGCAGGGTTAAATAGCGTGGATCTTCGCCCTGTGCGCGGCGGTTGAGTAGCTCTTCTTCCAGCAC
GTTTTCGCCGATAATACCGAGATCGACCACGCCATCCATTACCAGACCCGGAATGTCATCATCACGCACG
CGCAGGATATCAATCGGCATGTTTTCCGCCATCGCAATCAGGCGCTGAGTGTGTAAATTAATTTTTATGC
CGCAGCGGGCCAGCAATTCTCGTGAATCATCGCTTAAACGGCCTGATTTCTGAATAGCTATGCGTAAGCG
GGTGTTGTCTAACATTCTGCGTTCCTCTTTATCCTGTCTGAACCGGTCTGTATCGCGCGCCAAAAAAAAA
GCCCCCGGAAGATGATCTTCCGGGGGCTTTCTCATGCGTTCATGCACCACTGGAAGATCTGCCGGTCTCC
CTATAGTGAGTCGTATTAATTTCGATAAGCCAGGTTGGGGGTCGAGGAGCTTGGCCCATTGCATACGTTG
TATCCATATCATAATATGTACATTTATATTGGCTCATGTCCAACATTACCGCCATGTTGACATTGATTAT
TGACTAGTTATTAATAGTAATCAATTACGGGGTCATTAGTTCATAGCCCATATATGGAGTTCCGCGTTAC
ATAACTTACGGTAAATGGCCCGCCTGGCTGACCGCCCAACGACCCCCGCCCATTGACGTCAATAATGACG
TATGTTCCCATAGTAACGCCAATAGGGACTTTCCATTGACGTCAATGGGTGGAGTATTTACGCTAAACTG
CCCACTTGGCAGTACATCAAGTGTATCATATGCCAAGTACGCCCCCTATTGACGTCAATGACGGTAAATG
GCCCGCCTGGCATTATGCCCAGTACATGACCTTATGGGACTTTCCTACTTGGCAGTACATCTACGTATTA
GTCATCGCTATTACCATGGTGATGCGGTTTTGGCAGTACATCAATGGGCGTGGATAGCGGTTTGACTCAC
GGGGATTTCCAAGTCTCCACCCCATTGACGTCAATGGGAGTTTGTTTTGGCACCAAAATCAACGGGACTT
TCCAAAATGTCGTAACAACTCCGCCCCATTGACGCAAATGGGCGGTAGGCGTGTACGGTGGGAGGTCTAT
ATAAGCAGAGCTCGTTTAGTGAACCGTCAGATCGCCTGGAGACGCCATCCACGCTGTTTTGACCTCCATA
GAAGACACCGGGACCGATCCAGCCTCCGCGGCCCCGAATTCATATGTCTAGATTAGATAAAAGTAAAGTG
ATTAACAGCGCATTAGAGCTGCTTAATGAGGTCGGAATCGAAGGTTTAACAACCCGTAAACTCGCCCAGA
AGCTAGGTGTAGAGCAGCCTACATTGTATTGGCATGTAAAAAATAAGCGGGCTTTGCTCGACGCCTTAGC
CATTGAGATGTTAGATAGGCACCATACTCACTTTTGCCCTTTAGAAGGGGAAAGCTGGCAAGATTTTTTA
CGTAATAACGCTAAAAGTTTTAGATGTGCTTTACTAAGTCATCGCGATGGAGCAAAAGTACATTTAGGTA
CACGGCCTACAGAAAAACAGTATGAAACTCTCGAAAATCAATTAGCCTTTTTATGCCAACAAGGTTTTTC
ACTAGAGAATGCATTATATGCACTCAGCGCTGTGGGGCATTTTACTTTAGGTTGCGTATTGGAAGATCAA
GAGCATCAAGTCGCTAAAGAAGAAAGGGAAACACCTACTACTGATAGTATGCCGCCATTATTACGACAAG
CTATCGAATTATTTGATCACCAAGGTGCAGAGCCAGCCTTCTTATTCGGCCTTGAATTGATCATATGCGG
ATTAGAAAAACAACTTAAATGTGAAAGTGGATCTGTTAGTATGCAGCCGTCACTTAGAAGTGAGTATGAG
TACCCTGTTTTTTCTCATGTTCAGGCAGGGATGTTCTCACCTAAGCTTAGAACCTTTACCAAAGGTGATG
CGGAGAGATGGGTAAGCGGTACCTACGAAAAAGATATCAACAAGTTGAAGCGAGAGCTTGAAGAATTAGG
TGTCGAAGCGAATACCGCAAGTTATAGAAATCGTGGAGAAAGATCTGAACTTGCCGCTTCTAATAATCAA
GTTACCCATATTGATCAGGAACATCCCTCTCAAACCAAATCTACTTCTCAGCCTCCAAGTAACCATCTAC
CTGCCTTTCAGCAAATCCCTCCAATTCACCAATCAGCTTATCCTCAAAATAATGTTGCTGAAGTATTGAT
GCCTCCAATTCCTCCTTCAGTAGAGGCTTCTAGCGGGCAAAATTTTAATCAGGGAATTGCTTCTCAAAAT
CCCGCGATATCTACATCCAATTTACCTAGTACTACACCTTTATATATCCCTCCTGTTAATTACGGAGCAA
ATCAGGTTTCTCAACAACCAAATCCTCAATTGCCTGGTGTTTCCAATTATTATAATCCAAGTGCTACTTC
AAAACCTGCTGTGAATGTCCAGCCACCGCGTATTCCTACCAAAGCAACTCCTTCGGCTGAACCTTCTATG
ACTGCTTCTGCGAATGCTGGTTCTATATCCCAAGCGGGTCCTGATGGAGAATATCAGGGAAGAGAACAGA
TTGCTCCAGTTTCAGATACAGAAGCTGCTAGAAAGACAACTTCTCAGAGTTGGTACGTCACTTATAACCC
AGCATGCAAAAGGGTTTTTAATATTAATCTCGTGCACACACTAGAGCATCCCAGTGTTGTTTGCTGCGTT
AAGTTTAGTAACAATGGCAAGTATTTAGCAACTGGCTGTAACCAGGCCGCTAATGTCTTTGATGTTCAGA
CTGGCAAAAAACTTTTTACTTTGCATGAAGAATCACCTGATCCTTCCCGTGATTTGTATGTGAGAACCAT
TGCTTTCAGCCCTGATGGTAAGTATTTAGTCACGGGAACAGAAGATCGTCAAATAAAACTCTGGGATCTC
TCAACTCAAAAAGTTCGTTACGTATTTTCAGGTCATGAACAAGATATCTATTCCTTAGATTTTAGCCATA
ATGGGCGATTCATCGTCTCTGGTAGTGGCGATCGAACTGCACGACTCTGGGATGTGGAGACAGGTCAATG
TATTTTAAAGTTAGAAATTGAGAATGGTGTGACGGCAATAGCCATCTCTCCAAATGATCAATTCATTGCA
GTTGGTAGTCTAGATCAGATAATTCGAGTATGGTCTGTGTCGGGTACTTTGGTTGAACGATTGGAAGGTC
ATAAGGAGAGTGTTTATTCTATTGCCTTTTCGCCCGACAGCAGCATTCTTCTTAGTGGAAGTCTTGATAA
GACTATCAAAGTCTGGGAATTACAAGCAACTCGTTCAGTTGGCCTTTCAGCTATTAAGCCTGAAGGTATT
TGCAAAGCCACCTATACAGGACATACTGATTTTGTTCTTTCAGTAGCTGTTTCACCCGACAGCCGTTGGG
GATTAAGCGGATCGAAGGATAGAAGTATGCAATTCTGGGATTTGCAAACAGGCCAATCTTATCTCACTTG
TCAAGGACACAAGAATTCAGTTATTTCCGTATGCTTTAGCCCAGATGGTAGGCAATTTGCTTCGGGAAGT
GGTGATTTACGTGCTCGCATATGGTCAATTGACCCTGCATCTCCTTGAGGTACCGAGCTCGAATTCACTG
GCCGTCGTTTTACAACGTCGTGACTGGGAAAACCCTGGCGTTACCCAACTTAATCGCCTTGCAGCACATC
CCCCTTTCGCCAGCTGGCGTAATAGCGAAGAGGCCCGCACCGATCGCCCTTCCCAACAGTTGCGCAGCCT
GAATGGCGAATGGCGCCCGCGCCACTTCTAAATAAGCGAATTTCTTATGATTTATGATTTTTATTATTAA
ATAAGTTATAAAAAAAATAAGTGTATACAAATTTTAAAGTGACTCTTAGGTTTTAAAACGAAAATTCTTA
TTCTTGAGTAACTCTTTCCTGTAGGTCAGGTTGCTTTCTCAGGTATAGTATGAGGTCGCTCTTATTGACC
ACACCTCTACCGGCAGATCCGCTAGGGGGTGCAAATAGGTTTTAAAATTGCTCCAATCACATGTTCTTAA
GAAAAAAACGTCAAAAGAAATCTAAGTATTCCCAAAATAATTCCTCCTGACATGAGAAGAATAAAAAACA
CTAAGATGCATTGTCAGTATGAAACACAAGCCAAAGTTGCTAACAATAGGATCAATTCTTACTTACTGGC
AATGTTACGAGGAATCTTGGTAGGAGGATGTTTGGCAACATAACGTTCTTTTGAATTTGTTTTTACACGA
CGAGTAATGTTCTTCTGAAACTGTGTGTTTGCACGACGCTGAGAGGGAGTTTGAACCGTCTAAAAGACAT
AGTTAGGATCCATGATGCACAGATTTCTAAAGATAAAACTACTTACAGGCATGTTGGTTTATTAAAAAAG
AAAAACAGGAATGATAAGAGGGAAAGAATACGTGTACAGAGCAAGTGTGGAAAGATATGCTGAAGACGTT
TGTATGAACAATGCCAAGCTGTAAAGCTAGACTTTCAAAGTACACACTAATACGTTATACTATATACCAA
ACAAAAGGGTACGAACTTACAGTGTTTACCAATGTCAGCAATACTACACTACGCTATGATACACTACGTT
GTGTATCACTATATGTCACATGTTCTAATTATATATCGTACCATGCCCAACCTGCATTAATGAATCGGCC
AACGCGCGGGGAGAGGCGGTTTGCGTATTGGGCGCTCTTCCGCTTCCTCGCTCACTGACTCGCTGCGCTC
GGTCGTTCGGCTGCGGCGAGCGGTATCAGCTCACTCAAAGGCGGTAATACGGTTATCCACAGAATCAGGG
GATAACGCAGGAAAGAACATGTGAGCAAAAGGCCAGCAAAAGGCCAGGAACCGTAAAAAGGCCGCGTTGC
TGGCGTTTTTCCATAGGCTCCGCCCCCCTGACGAGCATCACAAAAATCGACGCTCAAGTCAGAGGTGGCG
AAACCCGACAGGACTATAAAGATACCAGGCGTTTCCCCCTGGAAGCTCCCTCGTGCGCTCTCCTGTTCCG
ACCCTGCCGCTTACCGGATACCTGTCCGCCTTTCTCCCTTCGGGAAGCGTGGCGCTTTCTCATAGCTCAC
GCTGTAGGTATCTCAGTTCGGTGTAGGTCGTTCGCTCCAAGCTGGGCTGTGTGCACGAACCCCCCGTTCA
GCCCGACCGCTGCGCCTTATCCGGTAACTATCGTCTTGAGTCCAACCCGGTAAGACACGACTTATCGCCA
CTGGCAGCAGCCACTGGTAACAGGATTAGCAGAGCGAGGTATGTAGGCGGTGCTACAGAGTTCTTGAAGT
GGTGGCCTAACTACGGCTACACTAGAAGAACAGTATTTGGTATCTGCGCTCTGCTGAAGCCAGTTACCTT
CGGAAAAAGAGTTGGTAGCTCTTGATCCGGCAAACAAACCACCGCTGGTAGCGGTGGTTTTTTTGTTTGC
AAGCAGCAGATTACGCGCAGAAAAAAAGGATCTCAAGAAGATCCTTTGATCTTTTCTACGGGGTCTGACG
CTCAGTGGAACGAAAACTCACGTTAAGGGATTTTGGTCATGAGATTATCAAAAAGGATCTTCACCTAGAT
CCTTTTAAATTAAAAATGAAGTTTTAAATCAATCTAAAGTATATATGAGTAAACTTGGTCTGACAGTTAC
CAATGCTTAATCAGTGAGGCACCTATCTCAGCGATCTGTCTATTTCGTTCATCCATAGTTGCCTGACTCC
CCGTCGTGTAGATAACTACGATACGGGAGGGCTTACCATCTGGCCCCAGTGCTGCAATGATACCGCGAGA
CCCACGCTCACCGGCTCCAGATTTATCAGCAATAAACCAGCCAGCCGGAAGGGCCGAGCGCAGAAGTGGT
CCTGCAACTTTATCCGCCTCCATCCAGTCTATTAATTGTTGCCGGGAAGCTAGAGTAAGTAGTTCGCCAG
TTAATAGTTTGCGCAACGTTGTTGCCATTGCTACAGGCATCGTGGTGTCACGCTCGTCGTTTGGTATGGC
TTCATTCAGCTCCGGTTCCCAACGATCAAGGCGAGTTACATGATCCCCCATGTTGTGCAAAAAAGCGGTT
AGCTCCTTCGGTCCTCCGATCGTTGTCAGAAGTAAGTTGGCCGCAGTGTTATCACTCATGGTTATGGCAG
CACTGCATAATTCTCTTACTGTCATGCCATCCGTAAGATGCTTTTCTGTGACTGGTGAGTACTCAACCAA
GTCATTCTGAGAATAGTGTATGCGGCGACCGAGTTGCTCTTGCCCGGCGTCAATACGGGATAATACCGCG
CCACATAGCAGAACTTTAAAAGTGCTCATCATTGGAAAACGTTCTTCGGGGCGAAAACTCTCAAGGATCT
TACCGCTGTTGAGATCCAGTTCGATGTAACCCACTCGTGCACCCAACTGATCTTCAGCATCTTTTACTTT
CACCAGCGTTTCTGGGTGAGCAAAAACAGGAAGGCAAAATGCCGCAAAAAAGGGAATAAGGGCGACACGG
AAATGTTGAATACTCATACTCTTCCTTTTTCAATATTATTGAAGCATTTATCAGGGTTATTGTCTCATGA
GCGGATACATATTTGAATGTATTTAGAAAAATAAACAAATAGGGGTTCCGCGCACATTTCCCCGAAAAGT
GCCACCTGACGTCTAAGAAACCATTATTATCATGACATTAACCTATAAAAATAGGCGTATCACGAGGCCC
TTTCGTCTCGCGCGTTTCGGTGATGACGGTGAAAACCTCTGACACATGCAGCTCCCGGAGACGGTCACAG
CTTGTCTGTAAGCGGATGCCGGGAGCAGACAAGCCCGTCAGGGCGCGTCAGCGGGTGTTGGCGGGTGTCG
GGGCTGGCTTAACTATGCGGCATCAGAGCAGATTGTACTGAGAGTGCACCATATGGACATATTGTCGTTA
GAACGCGGCTACAATTAATACATAACCTTATGTATCATACACATACGATTTAGGTGACACTATA
