>Addgene plasmid #41027 | pDM291-tetR-tup11Δ70 | addgene partial sequence | sequence record 55429 | CMV-F 5'-CGCAAATGGGCGGTAGGCGTG-3'
AACCGTCAGATCGCCTGGAGACGCCATCCACGCTGTTTTGACCTCCATAGAAGACACCGGGACCGATCCA
GCCTCCGCGGCCCCGAATTCATATGTCTAGATTAGATAAAAGTAAAGTGATTAACAGCGCATTAGAGCTG
CTTAATGAGGTCGGAATCGAAGGTTTAACAACCCGTAAACTCGCCCAGAAGCTAGGTGTAGAGCAGCCTA
CATTGTATTGGCATGTAAAAAATAAGCGGGCTTTGCTCGACGCCTTAGCCATTGAGATGTTAGATAGGCA
CCATACTCACTTTTGCCCTTTAGAAGGGGAAAGCTGGCAAGATTTTTTACGTAATAACGCTAAAAGTTTT
AGATGTGCTTTACTAAGTCATCGCGATGGAGCAAAAGTACATTTAGGTACACGGCCTACAGAAAAACAGT
ATGAAACTCTCGAAAATCAATTAGCCTTTTTATGCCAACAAGGTTTTTCACTAGAGAATGCATTATATGC
ACTCAGCGCTGTGGGGCATTTTACTTTAGGTTGCGTATTGGAAGATCAAGAGCATCAAGTCGCTAAAGAA
GAAAGGGAAACACCTACTACTGATAGTATGCCGCCATTATTACGACAAGCTATCGAATTATTTGATCACC
AAGGTGCAGAGCCAGCCTTCTTATTCGGCCTTGAATTGATCATATGCGGATTAGAAAAACAACTTAAATG
TGAAAGTGGATCTGTTAGTATGCAGCCGTCACTTAGAAGTGAGTATGAGTACCCTGTTTTTTCTCATGTT
CAGGCAGGGATGTTCTCACCTAAGCTTAGAACCTTTACCAAAGGTGATGCGGAGAGATGGGTA
