>Addgene plasmid #41027 | pDM291-tetR-tup11Δ70 | addgene partial sequence | sequence record 55510 | TetR-F1 5'-TTGATCACCAAGGTGCAGAG-3'
CATATGCGGATTAGAAAAACAACTTAAATGTGAAAGTGGATCTGTTAGTATGCAGCCGTCACTTAGAAGT
GAGTATGAGTACCCTGTTTTTTCTCATGTTCAGGCAGGGATGTTCTCACCTAAGCTTAGAACCTTTACCA
AAGGTGATGCGGAGAGATGGGTAAGCGGTACCTACGAAAAAGATATCAACAAGTTGAAGCGAGAGCTTGA
AGAATTAGGTGTCGAAGCGAATACCGCAAGTTATAGAAATCGTGGAGAAAGATCTGAACTTGCCGCTTCT
AATAATCAAGTTACCCATATTGATCAGGAACATCCCTCTCAAACCAAATCTACTTCTCAGCCTCCAAGTA
ACCATCTACCTGCCTTTCAGCAAATCCCTCCAATTCACCAATCAGCTTATCCTCAAAATAATGTTGCTGA
AGTATTGATGCCTCCAATTCCTCCTTCAGTAGAGGCTTCTAGCGGGCAAAATTTTAATCAGGGAATTGCT
TCTCAAAATCCCGCGATATCTACATCCAATTTACCTAGTACTACACCTTTATATATCCCTCCTGTTAATT
ACGGAGCAAATCAGGTTTCTCAACAACCAAATCCTCAATTGCCTGGTGTTTCCAATTATTATAATCCAAG
TGCTACTTCAAAACCTGCTGTGAATGTCCAGCCACCGCGTATTCCTACCAAAGCAACTCCTTCGGCTGAA
CCTTCTATGACTGCTTCTGCGAATGCTGGTTCTATATCCCAAGCGGGTCCTGATGGAGAATATCAGGGAA
GAGAACAGATTGCTCCAGTTTCAGATACAGAAGCTGCTAGAAAGACAACTTCTC
